Addgene plasmid #223209: pHR-GAL4-IL10-IRES-mCherry-PGK-BFP
Purpose: Lentiviral vector - mCherry reporter and IL10 for Gal4DBDVP64 synNotch receptors with a constitutive BFP
Depositing lab: Wendell Lim. Depositing organization: University of California, San Francisco (UCSF). Publication: Engineering synthetic suppressor T cells that execute locally targeted immunoprotective programs. Reddy NR, Maachi H, Xiao Y, Simic MS, Yu W, Tonai Y, Cabanillas DA, Serrano-Wu E, Pauerstein PT, Tamaki W, Allen GM, Parent AV, Hebrok M, Lim WA. Science. 2024 Dec 6;386(6726):eadl4793. doi: 10.1126/science.adl4793. Epub 2024 Dec 6. PubMed 39636990.
Backbone
  Vector backbone: pHR
  Backbone manufacturer: Ron Vale (Addgene # 60906)
  Vector type: Mammalian Expression, Lentiviral
Growth in bacteria
  Bacterial resistance: Ampicillin, 100 μg/mL
  Growth temperature: 37°C
  Growth strain: NEB Stable
  Copy number: High Copy
Gene/Insert
  Gene/Insert name: IL10
  Species: H. sapiens (human)
  Entrez Gene: IL10 (a.k.a. CSIF, GVHDS, IL-10, IL10A, TGIF)
Terms and licenses: Academic/Nonprofit Terms; Industry Terms: Not Available to Industry
Depositor comments: Created with IL10 gblock (WT)
How to cite: pHR-GAL4-IL10-IRES-mCherry-PGK-BFP was a gift from Wendell Lim (Addgene plasmid # 223209 ; http://n2t.net/addgene:223209 ; RRID:Addgene_223209)
