[The description below was written by a language model from this plasmid's Addgene catalogue record and pLannotate feature annotations shown in this document.]
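Description:
pHR-GAL4-IL10-IRES-mCherry-PGK-BFP is an HIV-1-derived, self-inactivating lentiviral transfer plasmid built on the pHR backbone for expression in mammalian cells. It is maintained in E. coli through a high-copy ColE1/pUC-type origin and selected with ampicillin via the β-lactamase gene. The annotated viral region contains a truncated 5' LTR, the Ψ packaging signal with a partial gag sequence, the Rev response element, the cPPT/CTS, a WPRE and a ΔU3 3' LTR. Together these elements allow the RNA genome to be packaged, exported from the nucleus, reverse transcribed and integrated, while the U3 deletion disables LTR promoter activity after integration. Outside the LTRs the backbone carries leftover pieces of older vectors, including an SV40 promoter, gpt fragments, SV40 small t intron and poly(A) sequences, and partial tetracycline resistance, rop and lacI fragments. These appear as fragments in the annotation and are not part of the payload.

The payload consists of two expression units. In the first, a minimal CMV promoter drives wild-type human IL10, followed by an EMCV IRES and mCherry, so that the cytokine and the red reporter are translated from a single transcript. According to the plasmid name and stated purpose, this unit responds to GAL4, but the GAL4 binding sites that would lie upstream of the minimal promoter were not picked up as a separate feature in the annotation. The cassette should therefore be largely silent until a synNotch receptor carrying a Gal4DBD-VP64 transcriptional domain is activated and releases that domain. In the second unit, a mouse PGK promoter constitutively expresses TagBFP, which marks transduced cells regardless of receptor activity. The construct serves as the response element for synNotch circuits, giving locally induced IL-10 secretion with a fluorescent readout, in the context of engineering immunosuppressive T cells.
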