Features (pLannotate 1.2.2; 37 found; start..end, strand, type, name):
    194..523     -  CDS            nef (fragment): NEF_HV1BR - Experimental evidence at protein level: Swiss-Prot protein existence level 1. Extracellular Nef protein targets CD4(+) T-lymphocytes for apoptosis by interacting with CXCR4 surface receptors (PubMed:14990729). From Human immunodeficiency virus type 1 group M subtype B (isolate BRU/LAI) (HIV-1).
    690..824     -  polyA_signal   SV40 poly(A) signal: SV40 polyadenylation signal
    847..930     -  CDS            large T antigen (fragment): large T antigen from SV40 (simian virus 40)
   1249..1269    -  CDS            SV40 NLS: nuclear localization signal of SV40 (simian virus 40) large T antigen
   1399..1464    -  intron         small t intron: SV40 (simian virus 40) small t antigen intron
   1466..1540    -  CDS            small t antigen (fragment): SV40 (simian virus 40) small t antigen
   1544..1849    -  CDS            frsA (fragment): FRSA_ECOLI - Also known as yafA. Experimental evidence at protein level: Swiss-Prot protein existence level 1. Catalyzes the hydrolysis of esters (PubMed:15808744). Displays esterase activity toward pNP-butyrate (PubMed:15808744). May stimulate mixed-acid fermentation by acting as a fermentation/respiration switch that down-regulates respiration and up- regulates fermentation rates (PubMed:15169777). From Escherichia coli (strain K12).
   1944..2279    -  CDS            gpt (fragment): XGPT_ECOLI - Also known as gpp, gxu. Experimental evidence at protein level: Swiss-Prot protein existence level 1. Purine salvage pathway enzyme that catalyzes the transfer of the ribosyl-5-phosphate group from 5-phospho-alpha-D-ribose 1- diphosphate (PRPP) to the N9 position of the 6-oxopurines guanine and xanthine to form the corresponding ribonucleotides GMP (guanosine 5'- monophosphate) and XMP (xanthosine 5'-monophosphate), with the release of PPi. To a lesser extent, also acts on hypoxanthine (PubMed:9100006, PubMed:3886014). Does not ribophosphorylate adenine (PubMed:3886014). From Esch
   2279..2398    -  CDS            gpt (fragment): XGPT_ECOLI - Also known as gpp, gxu. Experimental evidence at protein level: Swiss-Prot protein existence level 1. Purine salvage pathway enzyme that catalyzes the transfer of the ribosyl-5-phosphate group from 5-phospho-alpha-D-ribose 1- diphosphate (PRPP) to the N9 position of the 6-oxopurines guanine and xanthine to form the corresponding ribonucleotides GMP (guanosine 5'- monophosphate) and XMP (xanthosine 5'-monophosphate), with the release of PPi. To a lesser extent, also acts on hypoxanthine (PubMed:9100006, PubMed:3886014). Does not ribophosphorylate adenine (PubMed:3886014). From Esch
   2598..2927    -  promoter       SV40 promoter: SV40 enhancer and early promoter
   2934..2990    -  CDS            lacI (fragment): lac repressor; lacI; The lac repressor binds to the lac operator to inhibit transcription in E. coli. This inhibition can be relieved by adding lactose or isopropyl-β-D-thiogalactopyranoside (IPTG).
   3173..3761    -  rep_origin     ori: high-copy-number ColE1/pMB1/pBR322/pUC origin of replication
   3932..4792    -  CDS            AmpR: β-lactamase; bla; confers resistance to ampicillin, carbenicillin, and related antibiotics
   4793..4897    -  promoter       AmpR promoter: bla
   4992..5027    +  CDS            rop (fragment): Rop protein, which maintains plasmids at low copy number; rop
   5129..5177    +  misc_feature   bom (fragment): basis of mobility region from pBR322
   5178..5457    -  CDS            TcR (fragment): tetracycline efflux protein; tet; confers resistance to tetracycline
   5685..5703    +  promoter       SP6 promoter: promoter for bacteriophage SP6 RNA polymerase
   5728..5961    -  LTR            3' LTR (ΔU3): self-inactivating 3' long terminal repeat (LTR) from HIV-1
   5963..6031    -  CDS            nef (fragment): NEF_HV1Z2 - Experimental evidence at protein level: Swiss-Prot protein existence level 1. Extracellular Nef protein targets CD4(+) T-lymphocytes for apoptosis by interacting with CXCR4 surface receptors. From Human immunodeficiency virus type 1 group M subtype D (isolate Z2/CDC-Z34) (HIV-1).
   6048..6070    -  misc_feature   MCS (fragment): pBluescript multiple cloning site
   6071..6659    -  misc_feature   WPRE: woodchuck hepatitis virus posttranscriptional regulatory element
   6659..6677    -  misc_feature   MCS (fragment): pBluescript multiple cloning site
   6695..7396    -  CDS            TagBFP: monomeric blue fluorescent protein mammalian codon-optimized
   7417..7904    -  promoter       PGK promoter: mouse phosphoglycerate kinase 1 promoter
   7925..7942    -  misc_feature   MCS (fragment): pUC18/19 multiple cloning site
   7989..8699    -  CDS            mCherry: monomeric derivative of DsRed fluorescent protein (Shaner et al., 2004) mammalian codon-optimized
   8718..9180    -  misc_feature   IRES: internal ribosome entry site (IRES) of the encephalomyocarditis virus (EMCV)
   9313..9846    -  CDS            IL10: IL10_HUMAN - Experimental evidence at protein level: Swiss-Prot protein existence level 1. Major immune regulatory cytokine that acts on many cells of the immune system where it has profound anti-inflammatory functions, limiting excessive tissue disruption caused by inflammation. Mechanistically, IL10 binds to its heterotetrameric receptor comprising IL10RA and IL10RB leading to JAK1 and STAT2-mediated phosphorylation of STAT3 (PubMed:16982608). In turn, STAT3 translocates to the nucleus where it drives expression of anti-inflammatory mediators (PubMed:18025162). Targets antigen-presenting cel
   9954..9990    -  promoter       minimal CMV promoter (fragment): human cytomegalovirus (CMV) immediate early promoter
  10123..10146   +  misc_feature   MCS (fragment): pBluescript multiple cloning site
  10183..10300   -  misc_feature   cPPT/CTS: central polypurine tract and central termination sequence of HIV-1
  10337..10437   -  CDS            Rev (fragment): human immunodeficiency virus 1 (HIV-1) Rev protein; rev; enhances nuclear export of unspliced and incompletely spliced viral mRNAs
  10814..11047   -  misc_feature   RRE: The Rev response element (RRE) of HIV-1 allows for Rev-dependent mRNA export from the nucleus to the cytoplasm.
  11222..11560   -  CDS            HIV-1 gag (fragment): gag protein from human immunodeficiency virus 1; gag
  11544..11669   -  misc_feature   HIV-1 Ψ: packaging signal of human immunodeficiency virus type 1
  11716..146     -  LTR            5' LTR (truncated) (across the origin): truncated 5' long terminal repeat (LTR) from HIV-1
>Addgene plasmid #223209 | pHR-GAL4-IL10-IRES-mCherry-PGK-BFP | addgene full sequence | sequence record 451595 | Addgene NGS Result
CTTAAGCAGTGGGTTCCCTAGTTAGCCAGAGAGCTCCCAGGCTCAGATCTGGTCTAACCAGAGAGACCCA
GTACAGGCAAAAAGCAGCTGCTTATATGCAGGATCTGAGGGCTCGCCACTCCCCAGTCCCGCCCAGGCCA
CGCCTCCCTGGAAAGTCCCCAGCGGAAAGTCCCTTGTAGCAAGCTCGATATCAGCAGTTCTTGAAGTACT
CCGGATGCAGCTCTCGGGCCACGTGATGAAATGCTAGGCGGCTGTCAAACCTCCACTCTAACACTTCTCT
CTACGGGTCATCCATCCCATGCAGGCTCACAGGGTGTAACAAGCTGGTGTTCTCTCCTTTATTGGCCTCT
TCTACCTTATCTGGCTCAACTGGTACTAGCTTGTAGCACCATCCAAAGGTCAGTGGATATCTGACCCCTG
GCCCTGGTGTGTAGTTCTGCTAATCAGGGAAGTAGCCTTGTGTGTGGTAGATCCACAGATCAAGGATATC
TTGTCTTCTTTGGGAGTGAATTAGCCCTTCCAACTACTAAGTTTGTAGTACATATTTAACAAATACAATT
TCTTTAAAATGAAAATAATTCAGAGGAATCACAGGTTTAGAGTAAATGAAACCACAGGTAATTGGCAGTG
GTAATAGGGTATGGGGTGGGAAGTTTGGGATGATTTTGGTTAGCTTGAGTTATCCAGTTGATCCAGACAT
GATAAGATACATTGATGAGTTTGGACAAACCACAACTAGAATGCAGTGAAAAAAATGCTTTATTTGTGAA
ATTTGTGATGCTATTGCTTTATTTGTAACCATTATAAGCTGCAATAAACAAGTTAACAACAACAATTGCA
TTCATTTTATGTTTCAGGTTCAGGGGGAGGTGTGGGAGGTTTTTTAAAGCAAGTAAAACCTCTACAAATG
TGGTATGGCTGATTATGATCTCTAGTCAAGGCACTATACATCAAATATTCCTTATTAACCCCTTTACAAA
TTAAAAAGCTAAAGGTACACAATTTTTGAGCATAGTTATTAATAGCAGACACTCTATGCCTGTGTGGAGT
AAGAAAAAACAGTATGTTATGATTATAACTGTTATGCCTACTTATAAAGGTTACAGAATATTTTTCCATA
ATTTTCTTGTATAGCAGTGCAGCTTTTTCCTTTGTGGTGTAAATAGCAAAGCAAGCAAGAGTTCTATTAC
TAAACACAGCATGACTCAAAAAACTTAGCAATTCTGAAGGAAAGTCCTTGGGGTCTTCTACCTTTCTCTT
CTTTTTTGGAGGAGTAGAATGTTGAGAGTCAGCAGTAGCCTCATCATCACTAGATGGCATTTCTTCTGAG
CAAAACAGGTTTTCCTCATTAAAGGCATTCCACCACTGCTCCCATTCATCAGTTCCATAGGTTGGAATCT
AAAATACACAAACAATTAGAATCAGTAGTTTAACACATTATACACTTAAAAATTTTATATTTACCTTAGA
GCTTTAAATCTCTGTAGGTAGTTTGTCCAATTATGTCACACCACAGAAGTAAGGTTCCTTCACAAAGATC
CGGGGCCCACTCATAAATCCAGTTGCCGCCACGGTAGCCAATCACCGTATCGTATAAATCATCGTCGGTA
CGTTCGGCATCGCTCATCACAATACGTGCCTGGACGTCGAGGATTTCGCGTGGGTCAATGCCGCGCCAGA
TCCACATCAGACGGTTAATCATGCGATACCAGTGAGGGATGGTTTTACCATCAAGGGCCGACTGCACAGG
CGGTTGTGCGCCGTGATTAAAGCGGCGGACTAGCGTCGAGGTTTCAGGATGTTTAAAGCGGGGTTTGAAC
AGGGTTTCGCTCAGGTTTGCCTGTGTCATGGATGCAGCCTCCAGAATACTTACTGGAAACTATTGTAACC
CGCCTGAAGTTAAAAAGAACAACGCCCGGCAGTGCCAGGCGTTGAAAAGATTAGCGACCGGAGATTGGCG
GGACGAATACGACGCCCATATCCCACGGCTGTTCAATCCAGGTATCTTGCGGGATATCAACAACATAGTC
ATCAACCAGCGGACGACCAGCCGGTTTTGCGAAGATGGTGACAAAGTGCGCTTTTGGATACATTTCACGA
ATCGCAACCGCAGTACCACCGGTATCCACCAGGTCATCAATAACGATGAAGCCTTCGCCATCGCCTTCTG
CGCGTTTCAGCACTTTAAGCTCGCGCTGGTTGTCGTGATCGTAGCTGGAAATACAAACGGTATCGACATG
ACGAATACCCAGTTCACGCGCCAGTAACGCACCCGGTACAGACCGCCACGGCTTACGGCAATAATGCCTT
TCCATTGTTCAGAAGGCATCAGTCGGCTTGCGAGTTTACGTGCATGGATCTGCAACATGTCCCAGGTGAC
GATGTATTTTTCGCTCATGTGAAGTGTCCCAGCCTGTTTATCTACGGCTTAAAAAGTGTTCGAGGGGAAA
ATAGGTTGCGCGAGATTATAGAGATCTGGCGCACTAAAAACCAGTATTTCACATGAGTCCGCGTCTTTTT
ACGCACTGCCTCTCCCTGACGCGGGATAAAGTGGTATTCTCAAACATATCTCGCAAGCCTGTCTTGTGTC
CAAGCTTTTTGCAAAAGCCTAGGCCTCCAAAAAAGCCTCCTCACTACTTCTGGAATAGCTCAGAGGCCGA
GGCGGCCTCGGCCTCTGCATAAATAAAAAAAATTAGTCAGCCATGGGGCGGAGAATGGGCGGAACTGGGC
GGAGTTAGGGGCGGGATGGGCGGAGTTAGGGGCGGGACTATGGTTGCTGACTAATTGAGATGCATGCTTT
GCATACTTCTGCCTGCTGGGGAGCCTGGGGACTTTCCACACCTGGTTGCTGACTAATTGAGATGCATGCT
TTGCATACTTCTGCCTGCTGGGGAGCCTGGGGACTTTCCACACCCTAACTGACACACATTCCACAGCTGC
ATTAATGAATCGGCCAACGCGCGGGGAGAGGCGGTTTGCGTATTGGGCGCTCTTCCGCTTCCTCGCTCAC
TGACTCGCTGCGCTCGGTCGTTCGGCTGCGGCGAGCGGTATCAGCTCACTCAAAGGCGGTAATACGGTTA
TCCACAGAATCAGGGGATAACGCAGGAAAGAACATGTGAGCAAAAGGCCAGCAAAAGGCCAGGAACCGTA
AAAAGGCCGCGTTGCTGGCGTTTTTCCATAGGCTCCGCCCCCCTGACGAGCATCACAAAAATCGACGCTC
AAGTCAGAGGTGGCGAAACCCGACAGGACTATAAAGATACCAGGCGTTTCCCCCTGGAAGCTCCCTCGTG
CGCTCTCCTGTTCCGACCCTGCCGCTTACCGGATACCTGTCCGCCTTTCTCCCTTCGGGAAGCGTGGCGC
TTTCTCATAGCTCACGCTGTAGGTATCTCAGTTCGGTGTAGGTCGTTCGCTCCAAGCTGGGCTGTGTGCA
CGAACCCCCCGTTCAGCCCGACCGCTGCGCCTTATCCGGTAACTATCGTCTTGAGTCCAACCCGGTAAGA
CACGACTTATCGCCACTGGCAGCAGCCACTGGTAACAGGATTAGCAGAGCGAGGTATGTAGGCGGTGCTA
CAGAGTTCTTGAAGTGGTGGCCTAACTACGGCTACACTAGAAGAACAGTATTTGGTATCTGCGCTCTGCT
GAAGCCAGTTACCTTCGGAAAAAGAGTTGGTAGCTCTTGATCCGGCAAACAAACCACCGCTGGTAGCGGT
GGTTTTTTTGTTTGCAAGCAGCAGATTACGCGCAGAAAAAAAGGATCTCAAGAAGATCCTTTGATCTTTT
CTACGGGGTCTGACGCTCAGTGGAACGAAAACTCACGTTAAGGGATTTTGGTCATGAGATTATCAAAAAG
GATCTTCACCTAGATCCTTTTAAATTAAAAATGAAGTTTTAAATCAATCTAAAGTATATATGAGTAAACT
TGGTCTGACAGTTACCAATGCTTAATCAGTGAGGCACCTATCTCAGCGATCTGTCTATTTCGTTCATCCA
TAGTTGCCTGACTCCCCGTCGTGTAGATAACTACGATACGGGAGGGCTTACCATCTGGCCCCAGTGCTGC
AATGATACCGCGAGACCCACGCTCACCGGCTCCAGATTTATCAGCAATAAACCAGCCAGCCGGAAGGGCC
GAGCGCAGAAGTGGTCCTGCAACTTTATCCGCCTCCATCCAGTCTATTAATTGTTGCCGGGAAGCTAGAG
TAAGTAGTTCGCCAGTTAATAGTTTGCGCAACGTTGTTGCCATTGCTACAGGCATCGTGGTGTCACGCTC
GTCGTTTGGTATGGCTTCATTCAGCTCCGGTTCCCAACGATCAAGGCGAGTTACATGATCCCCCATGTTG
TGCAAAAAAGCGGTTAGCTCCTTCGGTCCTCCGATCGTTGTCAGAAGTAAGTTGGCCGCAGTGTTATCAC
TCATGGTTATGGCAGCACTGCATAATTCTCTTACTGTCATGCCATCCGTAAGATGCTTTTCTGTGACTGG
TGAGTACTCAACCAAGTCATTCTGAGAATAGTGTATGCGGCGACCGAGTTGCTCTTGCCCGGCGTCAATA
CGGGATAATACCGCGCCACATAGCAGAACTTTAAAAGTGCTCATCATTGGAAAACGTTCTTCGGGGCGAA
AACTCTCAAGGATCTTACCGCTGTTGAGATCCAGTTCGATGTAACCCACTCGTGCACCCAACTGATCTTC
AGCATCTTTTACTTTCACCAGCGTTTCTGGGTGAGCAAAAACAGGAAGGCAAAATGCCGCAAAAAAGGGA
ATAAGGGCGACACGGAAATGTTGAATACTCATACTCTTCCTTTTTCAATATTATTGAAGCATTTATCAGG
GTTATTGTCTCATGAGCGGATACATATTTGAATGTATTTAGAAAAATAAACAAATAGGGGTTCCGCGCAC
ATTTCCCCGAAAAGTGCCACCTGACGTCTAAGAAACCATTATTATCATGACATTAACCTATAAAAATAGG
CGTATCACGAGGCCCTTTCGTCTCGCGCGTTTCGGTGATGACGGTGAAAACCTCTGACACATGCAGCTCC
CGGAGACGGTCACAGCTTGTCTGTAAGCGGATGCCGGGAGCAGACAAGCCCGTCAGGGCGCGTCAGCGGG
TGTTGGCGGGTGTCGGGGCTGGCTTAACTATGCGGCATCAGAGCAGATTGTACTGAGAGTGCACCATTCG
ACGCTCTCCCTTATGCGACTCCTGCATTAGGAAGCAGCCCAGTAGTAGGTTGAGGCCGTTGAGCACCGCC
GCCGCAAGGAATGGTGCATGCAAGGAGATGGCGCCCAACAGTCCCCCGGCCACGGGGCCTGCCACCATAC
CCACGCCGAAACAAGCGCTCATGAGCCCGAAGTGGCGAGCCCGATCTTCCCCATCGGTGATGTCGGCGAT
ATAGGCGCCAGCAACCGCACCTGTGGCGCCGGTGATGCCGGCCACGATGCGTCCGGCGTAGAGGATCTGG
CTAGCGATGACCCTGCTGATTGGTTCGCTGACCATTTCCGGGTGCGGGACGGCGTTACCAGAAACTCAGA
AGGTTCGTCCAACCAAACCGACTCTGACGGCAGTTTACGAGAGAGATGATAGGGTCTGCTTCAGTAAGCC
AGATGCTACACAATTAGGCTTGTACATATTGTCGTTAGAACGCGGCTACAATTAATACATAACCTTATGT
ATCATACACATACGATTTAGGTGACACTATAGAATACACGGAATTAATTCTAGATGCTGCTAGAGATTTT
CCACACTGACTAAAAGGGTCTGAGGGATCTCTAGTTACCAGAGTCACACAACAGACGGGCACACACTACT
TGAAGCACTCAAGGCAAGCTTTATTGAGGCTTAAGCAGTGGGTTCCCTAGTTAGCCAGAGAGCTCCCAGG
CTCAGATCTGGTCTAACCAGAGAGACCCAGTACAAGCAAAAAGCAGATCTTGTCTTCGTTGGGAGTGAAT
TAGCCCTTCCAGTCCCCCCTTTTCTTTTAAAAAGTGGCTAAGATCTACAGCTGCCTTGTAAGTCATTGGT
CTTAAAGGTACCGAGCTCGAATTAATTCCCTCGAGGTCGACGGTATCGATGCGGGGAGGCGGCCCAAAGG
GAGATCCGACTCGTCTGAGGGCGAAGGCGAAGACGCGGAAGAGGCCGCAGAGCCGGCAGCAGGCCGCGGG
AAGGAAGGTCCGCTGGATTGAGGGCCGAAGGGACGTAGCAGAAGGACGTCCCGCGCAGAATCCAGGTGGC
AACACAGGCGAGCAGCCAAGGAAAGGACGATGATTTCCCCGACAACACCACGGAATTGTCAGTGCCCAAC
AGCCGAGCCCCTGTCCAGCAGCGGGCAAGGCAGGCGGCGATGAGTTCCGCCGTGGCAATAGGGAGGGGGA
AAGCGAAAGTCCCGGAAAGGAGCTGACAGGTGGTGGCAATGCCCCAACCAGTGGGGGTTGCGTCAGCAAA
CACAGTGCACACCACGCCACGTTGCCTGACAACGGGCCACAACTCCTCATAAAGAGACAGCAACCAGGAT
TTATACAAGGAGGAGAAAATGAAAGCCATACGGGAAGCAATAGCATGATACAAAGGCATTAAAGCAGCGT
ATCCACATAGCGTAAAAGGAGCAACATAGTTAAGAATACCAGTCAATCTTTCACAAATTTTGTAATCCAG
AGGTTGATTATCGATAAGCTTGATATCAAGCTTGCATGCCTGCATTAATTAAGCTTGTGCCCCAGTTTGC
TAGGGAGGTCGCAGTATCTGGCCACTGCCACCTCGTGCTGCTCGACGTAGGTCTCGTTGTTGGCCTCCTT
GATTCTTTCCAGTCTGTAGTCCACATAGTAGACGCCAGGCATCTTGAGGTTCTTAGCGGGTTTCTTGGAT
CTATATGTGGTCTTGATGTTTGCGATCAGATGGCTCCCGCCCACGAGCTTCAGGGCCATGTCGTTTCTGC
CTTCCAGGCCGCCGTCAGCGGGGTACAGCGTCTCGGTGAAGGCCTCCCAGCCGAGTGTTTTCTTCTGCAT
CACAGGGCCGTTGGATGTGAAGTTCACCCCTCTGATCTTGACGTTGTAGATGAGGCAGCCGTCCTGGAGG
CTGGTGTCCTGGGTAGCGGTCAGCACGCCCCCGTCTTCGTATGTGGTGACTCTCTCCCATGTGAAGCCCT
CAGGGAAGGACTGCTTGAAGAAGTCGGGGATGCCCTGGGTGTGGTTGATGAAGGTCTTGCTGCCGTAGAG
GAAGCTAGTAGCCAGGATGTCGAAGGCGAAGGGGAGAGGGCCGCCCTCGACCACCTTGATTCTCATGGTC
TGGGTGCCCTCGTAGGGCTTGCCTTCGCCCTCGGATGTGCACTTGAAGTGATGGTTGTCCACGGTGCCCT
CCATGTACAGCTTCATGTGCATGTTCTCCTTAATCAGCTCGCTCATGGTAAGCTTGGGCTGCAGGTCGAA
AGGCCCGGAGATGAGGAAGAGGAGAACAGCGCGGCAGACGTGCGCTTTTGAAGCGTGCAGAATGCCGGGC
CTCCGGAGGACCTTCGGGCGCCCGCCCCGCCCCTGAGCCCGCCCCCGGACCCACCCCTTCCCAGCCTCTG
AGCCCAGAAAGCGAAGGAGCAAAGCTGCTATTGGCCGCTGCCCCAAAGGCCTACCCGCTTCCATTGCTCA
GCGGTGCTGTCCATCTGCACGAGACTAGTGAGACGTGCTACTTCCATTTGTCACGTCCTGCACGACGCGA
GCTGCGGGGCGGGGGGGAACTTCCTGACTAGGGGAGGAGTAGAAGGTGGCGCGAAGGGGCCACCAAAGAA
CGGAGCCGGTTGGCGCCTACCGGTGGATGTGGAATGTGTGCGAGGCCAGAGGCCACTTGTGTAGCGCCAA
GTGCCCAGCGGGGCTGCTAAAGCGCATGCTCCAGACTGCCTTGGGAAAAGCGCCTCCCCTACCCGGTAGA
ATTCGTTAACCTCGTGCAGGTCGACTCTAGAGTCGCGGCCTCAGTCAGTCACGCATGTTGCAGGTGGGAG
TTGCGGCCCTACTTGTACAGCTCGTCCATGCCGCCGGTGGAGTGGCGGCCCTCGGCGCGTTCGTACTGTT
CCACGATGGTGTAGTCCTCGTTGTGGGAGGTGATGTCCAACTTGATGTTGACGTTGTAGGCGCCGGGCAG
CTGCACGGGCTTCTTGGCCTTGTAGGTGGTCTTGACCTCAGCGTCGTAGTGGCCGCCGTCCTTCAGCTTC
AGCCTCTGCTTGATCTCGCCCTTCAGGGCGCCGTCCTCGGGGTACATCCGCTCGGAGGAGGCCTCCCAGC
CCATGGTCTTCTTCTGCATTACGGGGCCGTCGGAGGGGAAGTTGGTGCCGCGCAGCTTCACCTTGTAGAT
GAACTCGCCGTCCTGCAGGGAGGAGTCCTGGGTCACGGTCACCACGCCGCCGTCCTCGAAGTTCATCACG
CGCTCCCACTTGAAGCCCTCGGGGAAGGACAGCTTCAAGTAGTCGGGGATGTCGGCGGGGTGCTTCACGT
AGGCCTTGGAGCCGTACATGAACTGAGGGGACAGGATGTCCCAGGCGAAGGGCAGGGGGCCACCCTTGGT
CACCTTCAGCTTGGCGGTCTGGGTGCCCTCGTAGGGGCGGCCCTCGCCCTCGCCCTCGATCTCGAACTCG
TGGCCGTTCACGGAGCCCTCCATGTGCACCTTGAAGCGCATGAACTCCTTGATGATGGCCATGTTATCCT
CCTCGCCCTTGCTCACCATGGACCCGCCAGCGCTCATTTATCATCGTGTTTTTCAAAGGAAAACCACGTC
CCCGTGGTTCGGGGGGCCTAGACGTTTTTTTAACCTCGACTAAACACATGTAAAGCATGTGCACCGAGGC
CCCAGATCAGATCCCATACAATGGGGTACCTTCTGGGCATCCTTCAGCCCCTTGTTGAATACGCTTGAGG
AGAGCCATTTGACTCTTTCCACAACTATCCAACTCACAACGTGGCACTGGGGTTGTGCCGCCTTTGCAGG
TGTATCTTATACACGTGGCTTTTGGCCGCAGAGGCACCTGTCGCCAGGTGGGGGGTTCCGCTGCCTGCAA
AGGGTCGCTACAGACGTTGTTTGTCTTCAAGAAGCTTCCAGAGGAACTGCTTCCTTCACGACATTCAACA
GACCTTGCATTCCTTTGGCGAGAGGGGAAAGACCCCTAGGAATGCTCGTCAAGAAGACAGGGCCAGGTTT
CCGGGCCCTCACATTGCCAAAAGACGGCAATATGGTGGAAAATAACATATAGACAAACGCACACCGGCCT
TATTCCAAGCGGCTTCGGCCAGTAACGTTAGGGGGGGGGGAGGGAGAGGGGGGCCGCAAGTCAAGGATCT
CAGTTGCGAATCTTCATAGTCATATAAGCCTCGATATAATTGATGAAGATGTCAAATTCACTCATCGCCT
TGTATATACCCTTCTCCTGCAACTTATTGAAGGCGTTTTTAACTTGCTCAACTGCCTTACTCTTATTTTC
GCACGGCAGGAATCTGTGGCAGCGCCGCAAGCGGAGTCTGAGTGTTTTCAGGTTTTCCCCGAGTGAATTG
ACATGAGCTTTTATATCAGGGTCTTGATTTTCGGCTTGCGGCATTACCTCTTCAAGATAGAACTGGATCA
TTTCAGAGAGCGCCTGACAGCCCAAGTATCCTTTAAAGTCCTCCAACAAAGATTCTTTCAAGAGCAGATT
ATCAAGTTGATCTTTCATCTGGAAGAATGTCTTCACCCGGGAAAAGGCATCTCTCAGGTCCCGAAGCATG
TTCGGCAGATTGCCTGGGAAATGAGTGCAACTATTTTCAGATTGTGTACCTTGACCCGGTGAGGCTCGAA
CTCCGGTGAGGAGCACCAAGCAACACAGAAGCGCGGAGCTATGCATGGCGGCGATCCAACGAATGTCGAG
AGGCTGGATCGGTCCCGGTGTCTTCTATGGAGGTCAAAACAGCGTGGATGGCGTCTCCAGGCGATCTGAC
GGTTCACTAAACGAGCTCTGCTTATATAGGCCTCCCACCGTACACGCCTAACTAGTCGTTCGGAGGACAG
TGCTCCGACGTTCGGAGGACATGCTCCGTTCGGAGGACAGTGCTCCGACGTTCGGAGGACAGTGCTCCGA
CGTTCGGAGGACAGTGCTCCGACGTTCGGAGGACAGTGCTCCGAATTCGATATCAAGCTTATCGATCCAA
ACTGGATCTCTGCTGTCCCTGTAATAAACCCGAAAATTTTGAATTTTTGTAATTTGTTTTTGTAATTCTT
TAGTTTGTATGTCTGTTGCTATTATGTCTACTATTCTTTCCCCTGCACTGTACCCCCCAATCCCCCCTTT
TCTTTTAAAATTGTGGATGAATACTGCCATTTGGCGATACCGTCGAGATCCGTTCACTAATCGAATGGAT
CTGTCTCTGTCTCTCTCTCCACCTTCTTCTTCTATTCCTTCGGGCCTGTCGGGTCCCCTCGGGGTTGGGA
GGTGGGTCTGAAACGATAATGGTGAATATCCCTGCCTAACTCTATTCACTATAGAAAGTACAGCAAAAAC
TATTCTTAAACCTACCAAGCCTCCTACTATCATTATGAATAATTTTATATACCACAGCCAATTTGTTATG
TTAAACCAATTCCACAAACTTGCCCATTTATCTAATTCCAATAATTCTTGTTCATTCTTTTCTTGCTGGT
TTTGCGATTCTTCAATTAAGGAGTGTATTAAGCTTGTGTAATTGTTAATTTCTCTGTCCCACTCCATCCA
GGTCGTGTGATTCCAAATCTGTTCCAGAGATTTATTACTCCAACTAGCATTCCAAGGCACAGCAGTGGTG
CAAATGAGTTTTCCAGAGCAACCCCAAATCCCCAGGAGCTGTTGATCCTTTAGGTATCTTTCCACAGCCA
GGATTCTTGCCTGGAGCTGCTTGATGCCCCAGACTGTGAGTTGCAACAGATGCTGTTGCGCCTCAATAGC
CCTCAGCAAATTGTTCTGCTGCTGCACTATACCAGACAATAATTGTCTGGCCTGTACCGTCAGCGTCATT
GACGCTGCGCCCATAGTGCTTCCTGCTGCTCCCAAGAACCCAAGGAACAAAGCTCCTATTCCCACTGCTC
TTTTTTCTCTCTGCACCACTCTTCTCTTTGCCTTGGTGGGTGCTACTCCTAATGGTTCAATTTTTACTAC
TTTATATTTATATAATTCACTTCTCCAATTGTCCCTCATATCTCCTCCTCCAGGTCTGAAGATCAGCGGC
CGGCCGCTTGCTGTGCGGTGGTCTTACTTTTGTTTTGCTCTTCCTCTATCTTGTCTAAAGCTTCCTTGGT
GTCTTTTATCTCTATCCTTTGATGCACACAATAGAGGGTTGCTACTGTATTATATAATGATCTAAGTTCT
TCTGATCCTGTCTGAAGGGATGGTTGTAGCTGTCCCAGTATTTGTCTACAGCCTTCTGATGTTTCTAACA
GGCCAGGATTAACTGCGAATCGTTCTAGCTCCCTGCTTGCCCATACTATATGTTTTAATTTATATTTTTT
CTTTCCCCCTGGCCTTAACCGAATTTTTTCCCATCGCGATCTAATTCTCCCCCGCTTAATACTGACGCTC
TCGCACCCATCTCTCTCCTTCTAGCCTCCGCTAGTCAAAATTTTTGGCGTACTCACCAGTCGCCGCCCCT
CGCCTCTTGCCGTGCGCGCTTCAGCAAGCCGAGTCCTGCGTCGAGAGAGCTCCTCTGGTTTCCCTTTCGC
TTTCAAGTCCCTGTTCGGGCGCCACTGCTAGAGATTTTCCACACTGACTAAAAGGGTCTGAGGGATCTCT
AGTTACCAGAGTCACACAACAGACGGGCACACACTACTTGAAGCACTCAAGGCAAGCTTTATTGAGG
